Addgene plasmid #49210: Flag‐mTim3 (T1 truncation)
Purpose: expresses Flag tagged mouse Tim3 (T1 truncation)
Depositing lab: Lawrence Kane. Depositing organization: University of Pittsburgh (University, School of Medicine, and Cancer Institute). Publication: Phosphotyrosine-dependent coupling of Tim-3 to T-cell receptor signaling pathways. Lee J, Su EW, Zhu C, Hainline S, Phuah J, Moroco JA, Smithgall TE, Kuchroo VK, Kane LP. Mol Cell Biol. 2011 Oct;31(19):3963-74. doi: 10.1128/MCB.05297-11. Epub 2011 Aug 1. PubMed 21807895.
Backbone
  Vector backbone: pCDEF3-CD8SS-Flag
  Total vector size (bp): 7012
  Modifications to backbone: a pCDEF3 expression plasmid containing the human CD8α signal sequence and Flag epitope tag
  Vector type: Mammalian Expression
  Selectable markers: Neomycin (select with G418)
Growth in bacteria
  Bacterial resistance: Ampicillin, 100 μg/mL
  Growth temperature: 37°C
  Growth strain: DH5alpha
  Copy number: Low Copy
Gene/Insert
  Gene/Insert name: Tim3 T1 truncation (alt names: hepatitis A virus cellular receptor 2; HAvcr2; Tim-3)
  Species: M. musculus (mouse)
  Mutation: T1 truncation ( contains all but the three most C-terminal tyrosines); no Tim3 signal sequence
  Entrez Gene: Havcr2 (a.k.a. TIM-3, Tim3, Timd3)
  Promoter: EF1a
  Tag / fusion protein: signal sequence (N terminal on backbone); FLAG (N terminal on backbone)
  Cloning method: Restriction Enzyme; 5′ cloning site ClaI (not destroyed); 3′ cloning site NotI (not destroyed)
  Sequencing primers: 5′ EF1a-F; 3′ SP6
Terms and licenses: Academic/Nonprofit Terms; Industry Terms: Not Available to Industry
How to cite: Flag‐mTim3 (T1 truncation) was a gift from Lawrence Kane (Addgene plasmid # 49210 ; http://n2t.net/addgene:49210 ; RRID:Addgene_49210)
