[The description below was written by a language model from this plasmid's Addgene catalogue record and pLannotate feature annotations shown in this document.]
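Description:
Flag‐mTim3 (T1 truncation) is a 7,012 bp mammalian expression plasmid built on pCDEF3-CD8SS-Flag, a pCDEF3 derivative that supplies the human CD8α signal sequence followed by a Flag epitope. It is propagated in E. coli through a ColE1/pUC-type origin and an ampicillin-resistance (β-lactamase) gene. The catalogue lists it as low copy, although the annotated origin is of the type usually described as high copy. An f1 origin is also present. For selection in mammalian cells, an SV40 early promoter drives a neomycin phosphotransferase gene terminated by an SV40 poly(A) signal, allowing G418 selection of stable transfectants.

The payload is a mouse Tim-3 (Havcr2) coding sequence cloned between ClaI and NotI sites, expressed from the strong constitutive human EF-1α promoter and terminated by the bovine growth hormone polyadenylation signal. The native Tim-3 signal peptide has been removed. The backbone's CD8α leader instead directs the protein into the secretory pathway, which should leave the Flag tag at the N-terminus of the mature protein, where it would sit on the extracellular side and allow detection of the receptor. The T1 truncation shortens the cytoplasmic tail so that it retains all but the three most C-terminal tyrosines. An SP6 promoter downstream of the insert serves as a sequencing primer site. Several small annotated fragments (CMV enhancer, small t antigen, ble, lacI) appear to be backbone remnants rather than functional units.

The construct fits structure–function analysis of Tim-3 signalling, in particular testing how cytoplasmic tyrosines contribute to the coupling of Tim-3 to T-cell receptor signalling pathways, presumably by comparison with full-length or other variant forms.
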