Features (pLannotate 1.2.2; 20 found; start..end, strand, type, name):
     36..80      -  misc_feature   bom (fragment): basis of mobility region from pBR322
    235..253     +  enhancer       CMV enhancer (fragment): human cytomegalovirus immediate early enhancer
    278..347     +  CDS            small t antigen (fragment): SV40 (simian virus 40) small t antigen
    353..1531    +  promoter       EF-1α promoter: strong constitutive promoter for human elongation factor EF-1α
   1567..2400    +  CDS            Havcr2: HAVR2_MOUSE - Also known as Tim3, Timd3. Experimental evidence at protein level: Swiss-Prot protein existence level 1. Cell surface receptor implicated in modulating innate and adaptive immune responses. Generally accepted to have an inhibiting function. Reports on stimulating functions suggest that the activity may be influenced by the cellular context and/or the respective ligand (PubMed:18006747). Regulates macrophage activation (PubMed:11823861). Inhibits T-helper type 1 lymphocyte (Th1)-mediated auto- and alloimmune responses and promotes immunological tolerance (PubMed:14556006, PubMed:1
   2564..2582    -  promoter       SP6 promoter: promoter for bacteriophage SP6 RNA polymerase
   2608..2832    +  polyA_signal   bGH poly(A) signal: bovine growth hormone polyadenylation signal
   2836..2857    +  promoter       SV40 promoter (fragment): SV40 enhancer and early promoter
   2878..3306    +  rep_origin     f1 ori (sequence partly withheld): f1 bacteriophage origin of replication; arrow indicates direction of (+) strand synthesis
   3320..3650    +  promoter       SV40 promoter: SV40 enhancer and early promoter
   3717..4508    +  CDS            neo: KKA2_KLEPN - Also known as kan, nptII. Experimental evidence at protein level: Swiss-Prot protein existence level 1. Resistance to kanamycin, neomycin, paromomycin, ribostamycin, butirosin and gentamicin B. From Klebsiella pneumoniae.
   4532..4690    +  CDS            ble (fragment): BLE_KLEPN - Experimental evidence at protein level: Swiss-Prot protein existence level 1. Binding protein with a strong affinity to the bleomycin family of antibiotics. Binds to CL990; an antimitotic-antibiotic compound. From Klebsiella pneumoniae.
   4685..4806    +  polyA_signal   SV40 poly(A) signal: SV40 polyadenylation signal
   4879..4895    -  protein_bind   lac operator: The lac repressor binds to the lac operator to inhibit transcription in E. coli. This inhibition can be relieved by adding lactose or isopropyl-β-D-thiogalactopyranoside (IPTG). lac repressor encoded by lacI
   4903..4933    -  promoter       lac promoter: promoter for the E. coli lac operon
   4948..4969    -  protein_bind   CAP binding site: CAP binding activates transcription in the presence of cAMP. E. coli catabolite activator protein
   4982..5074    -  CDS            lacI (fragment): lac repressor; lacI; The lac repressor binds to the lac operator to inhibit transcription in E. coli. This inhibition can be relieved by adding lactose or isopropyl-β-D-thiogalactopyranoside (IPTG).
   5257..5845    -  rep_origin     ori: high-copy-number ColE1/pMB1/pBR322/pUC origin of replication
   6016..6876    -  CDS            AmpR: β-lactamase; bla; confers resistance to ampicillin, carbenicillin, and related antibiotics
   6877..6981    -  promoter       AmpR promoter: bla
>Addgene plasmid #49210 | Flag‐mTim3 (T1 truncation) | depositor full sequence | sequence record 72768 | Flag‐mTim3 (T1 truncation) sequence 7012 bps
GACGGATCGGGAGATCTCCCGATCCCCTATGGTCGACTCTCAGTACAATCTGCTCTGATGCCGCATAGTT
AAGCCAGTATCTGCTCCCTGCTTGTGTGTTGGAGGTCGCTGAGTAGTGCGCGAGCAAAATTTAAGCTACA
ACAAGGCAAGGCTTGACCGACAATTGCATGAAGAATCTGCTTAGGGTTAGGCGTTTTGCGCTGCTTCGCG
ATGTACGGGCCAGATATACGCGTTGACATTGATTATTGACTAGGCTTTTGCAAAAAGCTTTGCAAAGATG
GATAAAGTTTTAAACAGAGAGGAATCTTTGCAGCTAATGGACCTTCTAGGTCTTGAAAGGAGTGCCTCGT
GAGGCTCCGGTGCCCGTCAGTGGGCAGAGCGCACATCGCCCACAGTCCCCGAGAAGTTGGGGGGAGGGGT
CGGCAATTGAACCGGTGCCTAGAGAAGGTGGCGCGGGGTAAACTGGGAAAGTGATGTCGTGTACTGGCTC
CGCCTTTTTCCCGAGGGTGGGGGAGAACCGTATATAAGTGCAGTAGTCGCCGTGAACGTTCTTTTTCGCA
ACGGGTTTGCCGCCAGAACACAGGTAAGTGCCGTGTGTGGTTCCCGCGGGCCTGGCCTCTTTACGGGTTA
TGGCCCTTGCGTGCCTTGAATTACTTCCACCTGGCTGCAGTACGTGATTCTTGATCCCGAGCTTCGGGTT
GGAAGTGGGTGGGAGAGTTCGAGGCCTTGCGCTTAAGGAGCCCCTTCGCCTCGTGCTTGAGTTGAGGCCT
GGCCTGGGCGCTGGGGCCGCCGCGTGCGAATCTGGTGGCACCTTCGCGCCTGTCTCGCTGCTTTCGATAA
GTCTCTAGCCATTTAAAATTTTTGATGACCTGCTGCGACGCTTTTTTTCTGGCAAGATAGTCTTGTAAAT
GCGGGCCAAGATCTGCACACTGGTATTTCGGTTTTTGGGGCCGCGGGCGGCGACGGGGCCCGTGCGTCCC
AGCGCACATGTTCGGCGAGGCGGGGCCTGCGAGCGCGGCCACCGAGAATCGGACGGGGGTAGTCTCAAGC
TGGCCGGCCTGCTCTGGTGCCTGGCCTCGCGCCGCCGTGTATCGCCCCGCCCTGGGCGGCAAGGCTGGCC
CGGTCGGCACCAGTTGCGTGAGCGGAAAGATGGCCGCTTCCCGGCCCTGCTGCAGGGAGCTCAAAATGGA
GGACGCGGCGCTCGGGAGAGCGGGCGGGTGAGTCACCCACACAAAGGAAAAGGGCCTTTCCGTCCTCAGC
CGTCGCTTCATGTGACTCCACGGAGTACCGGGCGCCGTCCAGGCACCTCGATTAGTTCTCGAGCTTTTGG
AGTACGTCGTCTTTAGGTTGGGGGGAGGGGTTTTATGCGATGGAGTTTCCCCACACTGAGTGGGTGGAGA
CTGAAGTTAGGCCAGCTTGGCACTTGATGTAATTCTCCTTGGAATTTGCCCTTTTTGAGTTTGGATCTTG
GTTCATTCTCAAGCCTCAGACAGTGGTTCAAAGTTTTTTTCTTCCATTTCAGGTGTCGTGAGGAATTAGC
TTGGTACCGAGCTCGGATCCATGGCCTTACCAGTGACCGCCTTGCTCCTGCCGCTAGCCTTGCTGCTCCA
CGCCGCCAGGCCGGATTACAAGGACGATGACGACAAGATCGATTTGGAAAATGCTTATGTGTTTGAGGTT
GGTAAGAATGCCTATCTGCCCTGCAGTTACACTCTATCTACACCTGGGGCACTTGTGCCTATGTGCTGGG
GCAAGGGATTCTGTCCTTGGTCACAGTGTACCAACGAGTTGCTCAGAACTGATGAAAGAAATGTGACATA
TCAGAAATCCAGCAGATACCAGCTAAAGGGCGATCTCAACAAAGGAGACGTGTCTCTGATCATAAAGAAT
GTGACTCTGGATGACCATGGGACCTACTGCTGCAGGATACAGTTCCCTGGTCTTATGAATGATAAAAAAT
TAGAACTGAAATTAGACATCAAAGCAGCCAAGGTCACTCCAGCTCAGACTGCCCATGGGGACTCTACTAC
AGCTTCTCCAAGAACCCTAACCACGGAGAGAAATGGTTCAGAGACACAGACACTGGTGACCCTCCATAAT
AACAATGGAACAAAAATTTCCACATGGGCTGATGAAATTAAGGACTCTGGAGAAACGATCAGAACTGCTA
TCCACATTGGAGTGGGAGTCTCTGCTGGGTTGACCCTGGCACTTATCATTGGTGTCTTAATCCTTAAATG
GTATTCCTGTAAGAAAAAGAAGTTATCGAGTTTGAGCCTTATTACACTGGCCAACTTGCCTCCAGGAGGG
TTGGCAAATGCAGGAGCAGTCAGGATTCGCTCTGAGGAAAATATCTACACCATCGAGGAGAACGTATATG
AAGTGGAGAATTCAAATGAGTGACAGAATTCCAGCTGAGCGCCGGTCGCTACCATTACCAGTTGGTCTGG
TGTCAAAAATAATAACCGGGCAGGCCATGTCTGCCCGTATTTCGCGTAAGGAAATCCATTATGTACTATT
TAAACTCGAGCGGCCGCTCGAGCATGCATCTAGAGGGCCCTATTCTATAGTGTCACCTAAATGCTAGAGC
TCGCTGATCAGCCTCGACTGTGCCTTCTAGTTGCCAGCCATCTGTTGTTTGCCCCTCCCCCGTGCCTTCC
TTGACCCTGGAAGGTGCCACTCCCACTGTCCTTTCCTAATAAAATGAGGAAATTGCATCGCATTGTCTGA
GTAGGTGTCATTCTATTCTGGGGGGTGGGGTGGGGCAGGACAGCAAGGGGGAGGATTGGGAAGACAATAG
CAGGCATGCTGGGGATGCGGTGGGCTCTATGGCTTCTGAGGCGGAAAGAACCAGCTGGGGCTCTAGGGGG
TATCCCC
[124 nt withheld, positions 2878-3001]
C
[32 nt withheld, positions 3003-3034]
CA
[57 nt withheld, positions 3037-3093]
A
[49 nt withheld, positions 3095-3143]
CCTTTGACGTTGGAGTCCACGTTCTTT
[37 nt withheld, positions 3171-3207]
ACCCTATCTCGGTCTATTCTTTTGATTTATAAGGGATTTTGGGGATTTCGGCCTATTGGTTAAAAAATGA
GCTGATTTAACAAAAATTTAACGCGAATTAATTCTGTGGAATGTGTGTCAGTTAGGGTGTGGAAAGTCCC
CAGGCTCCCCAGGCAGGCAGAAGTATGCAAAGCATGCATCTCAATTAGTCAGCAACCAGGTGTGGAAAGT
CCCCAGGCTCCCCAGCAGGCAGAAGTATGCAAAGCATGCATCTCAATTAGTCAGCAACCATAGTCCCGCC
CCTAACTCCGCCCATCCCGCCCCTAACTCCGCCCAGTTCCGCCCATTCTCCGCCCCATGGCTGACTAATT
TTTTTTATTTATGCAGAGGCCGAGGCCGCCTCTGCCTCTGAGCTATTCCAGAAGTAGTGAGGAGGCTTTT
TTGGAGGCCTAGGCTTTTGCAAAAAGCTCCCGGGAGCTTGTATATCCATTTTCGGATCTGATCAAGAGAC
AGGATGAGGATCGTTTCGCATGATTGAACAAGATGGATTGCACGCAGGTTCTCCGGCCGCTTGGGTGGAG
AGGCTATTCGGCTATGACTGGGCACAACAGACAATCGGCTGCTCTGATGCCGCCGTGTTCCGGCTGTCAG
CGCAGGGGCGCCCGGTTCTTTTTGTCAAGACCGACCTGTCCGGTGCCCTGAATGAACTGCAGGACGAGGC
AGCGCGGCTATCGTGGCTGGCCACGACGGGCGTTCCTTGCGCAGCTGTGCTCGACGTTGTCACTGAAGCG
GGAAGGGACTGGCTGCTATTGGGCGAAGTGCCGGGGCAGGATCTCCTGTCATCTCACCTTGCTCCTGCCG
AGAAAGTATCCATCATGGCTGATGCAATGCGGCGGCTGCATACGCTTGATCCGGCTACCTGCCCATTCGA
CCACCAAGCGAAACATCGCATCGAGCGAGCACGTACTCGGATGGAAGCCGGTCTTGTCGATCAGGATGAT
CTGGACGAAGAGCATCAGGGGCTCGCGCCAGCCGAACTGTTCGCCAGGCTCAAGGCGCGCATGCCCGACG
GCGAGGATCTCGTCGTGACCCATGGCGATGCCTGCTTGCCGAATATCATGGTGGAAAATGGCCGCTTTTC
TGGATTCATCGACTGTGGCCGGCTGGGTGTGGCGGACCGCTATCAGGACATAGCGTTGGCTACCCGTGAT
ATTGCTGAAGAGCTTGGCGGCGAATGGGCTGACCGCTTCCTCGTGCTTTACGGTATCGCCGCTCCCGATT
CGCAGCGCATCGCCTTCTATCGCCTTCTTGACGAGTTCTTCTGAGCGGGACTCTGGGGTTCGAAATGACC
GACCAAGCGACGCCCAACCTGCCATCACGAGATTTCGATTCCACCGCCGCCTTCTATGAAAGGTTGGGCT
TCGGAATCGTTTTCCGGGACGCCGGCTGGATGATCCTCCAGCGCGGGGATCTCATGCTGGAGTTCTTCGC
CCACCCCAACTTGTTTATTGCAGCTTATAATGGTTACAAATAAAGCAATAGCATCACAAATTTCACAAAT
AAAGCATTTTTTTCACTGCATTCTAGTTGTGGTTTGTCCAAACTCATCAATGTATCTTATCATGTCTGTA
TACCGTCGACCTCTAGCTAGAGCTTGGCGTAATCATGGTCATAGCTGTTTCCTGTGTGAAATTGTTATCC
GCTCACAATTCCACACAACATACGAGCCGGAAGCATAAAGTGTAAAGCCTGGGGTGCCTAATGAGTGAGC
TAACTCACATTAATTGCGTTGCGCTCACTGCCCGCTTTCCAGTCGGGAAACCTGTCGTGCCAGCTGCATT
AATGAATCGGCCAACGCGCGGGGAGAGGCGGTTTGCGTATTGGGCGCTCTTCCGCTTCCTCGCTCACTGA
CTCGCTGCGCTCGGTCGTTCGGCTGCGGCGAGCGGTATCAGCTCACTCAAAGGCGGTAATACGGTTATCC
ACAGAATCAGGGGATAACGCAGGAAAGAACATGTGAGCAAAAGGCCAGCAAAAGGCCAGGAACCGTAAAA
AGGCCGCGTTGCTGGCGTTTTTCCATAGGCTCCGCCCCCCTGACGAGCATCACAAAAATCGACGCTCAAG
TCAGAGGTGGCGAAACCCGACAGGACTATAAAGATACCAGGCGTTTCCCCCTGGAAGCTCCCTCGTGCGC
TCTCCTGTTCCGACCCTGCCGCTTACCGGATACCTGTCCGCCTTTCTCCCTTCGGGAAGCGTGGCGCTTT
CTCAATGCTCACGCTGTAGGTATCTCAGTTCGGTGTAGGTCGTTCGCTCCAAGCTGGGCTGTGTGCACGA
ACCCCCCGTTCAGCCCGACCGCTGCGCCTTATCCGGTAACTATCGTCTTGAGTCCAACCCGGTAAGACAC
GACTTATCGCCACTGGCAGCAGCCACTGGTAACAGGATTAGCAGAGCGAGGTATGTAGGCGGTGCTACAG
AGTTCTTGAAGTGGTGGCCTAACTACGGCTACACTAGAAGGACAGTATTTGGTATCTGCGCTCTGCTGAA
GCCAGTTACCTTCGGAAAAAGAGTTGGTAGCTCTTGATCCGGCAAACAAACCACCGCTGGTAGCGGTGGT
TTTTTTGTTTGCAAGCAGCAGATTACGCGCAGAAAAAAAGGATCTCAAGAAGATCCTTTGATCTTTTCTA
CGGGGTCTGACGCTCAGTGGAACGAAAACTCACGTTAAGGGATTTTGGTCATGAGATTATCAAAAAGGAT
CTTCACCTAGATCCTTTTAAATTAAAAATGAAGTTTTAAATCAATCTAAAGTATATATGAGTAAACTTGG
TCTGACAGTTACCAATGCTTAATCAGTGAGGCACCTATCTCAGCGATCTGTCTATTTCGTTCATCCATAG
TTGCCTGACTCCCCGTCGTGTAGATAACTACGATACGGGAGGGCTTACCATCTGGCCCCAGTGCTGCAAT
GATACCGCGAGACCCACGCTCACCGGCTCCAGATTTATCAGCAATAAACCAGCCAGCCGGAAGGGCCGAG
CGCAGAAGTGGTCCTGCAACTTTATCCGCCTCCATCCAGTCTATTAATTGTTGCCGGGAAGCTAGAGTAA
GTAGTTCGCCAGTTAATAGTTTGCGCAACGTTGTTGCCATTGCTACAGGCATCGTGGTGTCACGCTCGTC
GTTTGGTATGGCTTCATTCAGCTCCGGTTCCCAACGATCAAGGCGAGTTACATGATCCCCCATGTTGTGC
AAAAAAGCGGTTAGCTCCTTCGGTCCTCCGATCGTTGTCAGAAGTAAGTTGGCCGCAGTGTTATCACTCA
TGGTTATGGCAGCACTGCATAATTCTCTTACTGTCATGCCATCCGTAAGATGCTTTTCTGTGACTGGTGA
GTACTCAACCAAGTCATTCTGAGAATAGTGTATGCGGCGACCGAGTTGCTCTTGCCCGGCGTCAATACGG
GATAATACCGCGCCACATAGCAGAACTTTAAAAGTGCTCATCATTGGAAAACGTTCTTCGGGGCGAAAAC
TCTCAAGGATCTTACCGCTGTTGAGATCCAGTTCGATGTAACCCACTCGTGCACCCAACTGATCTTCAGC
ATCTTTTACTTTCACCAGCGTTTCTGGGTGAGCAAAAACAGGAAGGCAAAATGCCGCAAAAAAGGGAATA
AGGGCGACACGGAAATGTTGAATACTCATACTCTTCCTTTTTCAATATTATTGAAGCATTTATCAGGGTT
ATTGTCTCATGAGCGGATACATATTTGAATGTATTTAGAAAAATAAACAAATAGGGGTTCCGCGCACATT
TCCCCGAAAAGTGCCACCTGACGTC
