>Addgene plasmid #49210 | Flag‐mTim3 (T1 truncation) | addgene partial sequence | sequence record 76038 | EF1a-F 5'-TCAAGCCTCAGACAGTGGTTC-3'
ATTAGCTTGGTACCGAGCTCGGATCCATGGCCTTACCAGTGACCGCCTTGCTCCTGCCGCTAGCCTTGCT
GCTCCACGCCGCCAGGCCGGATTACAAGGACGATGACGACAAGATCGATTTGGAAAATGCTTATGTGTTT
GAGGTTGGTAAGAATGCCTATCTGCCCTGCAGTTACACTCTATCTACACCTGGGGCACTTGTGCCTATGT
GCTGGGGCAAGGGATTCTGTCCTTGGTCACAGTGTACCAACGAGTTGCTCAGAACTGATGAAAGAAATGT
GACATATCAGAAATCCAGCAGATACCAGCTAAAGGGCGATCTCAACAAAGGAGACGTGTCTCTGATCATA
AAGAATGTGACTCTGGATGACCATGGGACCTACTGCTGCAGGATACAGTTCCCTGGTCTTATGAATGATA
AAAAATTAGAACTGAAATTAGACATCAAAGCAGCCAAGGTCACTCCAGCTCAGACTGCCCATGGGGACTC
TACTACAGCTTCTCCAAGAACCCTAACCACGGAGAGAAATGGTTCAGAGACACAGACACTGGTGACCCTC
CATAATAACAATGGAACAAAAATTTCCACATGGGCTGATGAAATTAAGGACTCTGGAGAAACGATCAGAA
CTGCTATCCACATTGGAGTGGGAGTCTCTGCTGGGTTGACCCTGGCACTTATCATTGGTGTCTTAATCCT
TAAATGGTATTCCTGTAAGAAAAAGAAGTTATCGAGTTTGAGCCTTATTACACTGGCCAACTTGCCTCCA
GGAGGGTTGGCAAATGCAGGAGCAGTCAGGATTCGCTCTGAGGAAAATATCTACACCATCGAGGAGAACG
TATATGAAGTGGAGAATTCAAATGAGTGACAGAATTCCAGCTGAGCGCCGGTCGCTACCATTACCAGTTG
GTCTGGTGTCAAAAATAATAATAA
